Addgene plasmid #47599: pKK233-hCALML3
Depositing lab: Emanuel Strehler. Depositing organization: Mayo Foundation for Medical Education and Research. Publication: Characterization of the human calmodulin-like protein expressed in Escherichia coli. Rhyner JA, Koller M, Durussel-Gerber I, Cox JA, Strehler EE. Biochemistry. 1992 Dec 29;31(51):12826-32. 10.1021/bi00166a017 PubMed 1334432.
Backbone
  Vector backbone: pKK233-2
  Backbone manufacturer: Pharmacia
  Backbone size w/o insert (bp): 4580
  Vector type: Bacterial Expression
Growth in bacteria
  Bacterial resistance: Ampicillin, 100 μg/mL
  Growth temperature: 37°C
  Growth strain: DH5alpha
  Copy number: Unknown
Gene/Insert
  Gene/Insert name: CALML3 (alt names: calmodulin like 3; CLP)
  Species: H. sapiens (human)
  Insert size (bp): 538
  Mutation: contains 538 bp fragment
  Entrez Gene: CALML3 (a.k.a. CLP)
  Promoter: trc
  Cloning method: Restriction Enzyme; 5′ cloning site NcoI (not destroyed); 3′ cloning site HindIII (not destroyed)
  Sequencing primers: 5′ M13pUC-Rev; 3′ pBAD-R
Terms and licenses: Academic/Nonprofit Terms; Industry Terms: Not Available to Industry
How to cite: pKK233-hCALML3 was a gift from Emanuel Strehler (Addgene plasmid # 47599 ; http://n2t.net/addgene:47599 ; RRID:Addgene_47599)
