[The description below was written by a language model from this plasmid's Addgene catalogue record and pLannotate feature annotations shown in this document.]
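Description:
pKK233-hCALML3 is a bacterial expression plasmid built on the pKK233-2 backbone (Pharmacia) for producing the human calmodulin-like protein CALML3 (also called CLP) in Escherichia coli. The full sequence record is 5,117 nt. The plasmid replicates from a ColE1/pMB1-type origin and retains the pBR322-derived bom mobility region and the rop gene, whose product normally restrains copy number. The catalogue lists the copy number as unknown. Selection is by ampicillin, through the β-lactamase gene and its own promoter. Only fragments of the tetracycline resistance gene and its promoter remain, so these appear to be nonfunctional remnants of the pBR322 lineage.

The insert is a 538 bp human fragment cloned between NcoI and HindIII, both of which are preserved. Within it, the annotated CALML3 open reading frame spans 447 nt, and no epitope or purification tags are annotated. Transcription is driven by the trc promoter, a strong hybrid of the trp and lacUV5 promoters, followed by a lac operator. Expression is therefore repressed by lac repressor and can be induced with IPTG. No lacI gene is annotated on the plasmid, so the repressor would have to come from the host strain. Downstream of the insert lie a residual polylinker fragment, a 5S rRNA segment and the rrnB T1 and T2 terminators, which stop the strong trc-driven transcription before it runs into the rest of the plasmid.

The associated publication characterises the human calmodulin-like protein expressed in E. coli, which fits the use of this construct to produce recombinant protein for biochemical study.
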