Features (pLannotate 1.2.2; 15 found; start..end, strand, type, name):
     14..31      +  promoter       tet promoter (fragment): E. coli promoter for tetracycline efflux protein gene
    204..233     +  promoter       trc promoter: strong E. coli promoter; hybrid between the trp and lac UV5 promoters
    241..257     +  protein_bind   lac operator: The lac repressor binds to the lac operator to inhibit transcription in E. coli. This inhibition can be relieved by adding lactose or isopropyl-β-D-thiogalactopyranoside (IPTG). lac repressor encoded by lacI
    278..724     +  CDS            CALML3: CALL3_HUMAN - Experimental evidence at protein level: Swiss-Prot protein existence level 1. May function as a specific light chain of unconventional myosin-10 (MYO10), also enhances MYO10 translation, possibly by acting as a chaperone for the emerging MYO10 heavy chain protein. May compete with calmodulin by binding, with different affinities, to cellular substrates. From Homo sapiens (Human).
    778..819     +  misc_feature   MCS (fragment): pUC18/19 multiple cloning site
    903..1018    +  ncRNA          5S rRNA: Accession: RF00001 - 5S ribosomal RNA
   1022..1108    +  terminator     rrnB T1 terminator: Escherichia coli rrnB; transcription terminator T1 from the E. coli rrnB gene
   1200..1227    +  terminator     rrnB T2 terminator: transcription terminator T2 from the E. coli rrnB gene
   1247..1338    +  promoter       AmpR promoter: bla
   1339..2199    +  CDS            AmpR: β-lactamase; bla; confers resistance to ampicillin, carbenicillin, and related antibiotics
   2370..2958    +  rep_origin     ori: high-copy-number ColE1/pMB1/pBR322/pUC origin of replication
   3144..3284    -  misc_feature   bom: basis of mobility region from pBR322
   3386..3577    -  CDS            rop: Rop protein, which maintains plasmids at low copy number; rop
   3594..3974    +  CDS            YPB1_ECOLX: Protein predicted: Swiss-Prot protein existence level 4. From Escherichia coli.
   4216..5117    -  CDS            TcR (fragment): tetracycline efflux protein; tet; confers resistance to tetracycline
>Addgene plasmid #47599 | pKK233-hCALML3 | depositor full sequence | sequence record 67926 | Full Sequence
GGAATTCTCATGTTTGACAGCTTATCATCGACTGCACGGTGCACCAATGCTTCTGGCGTCAGGCAGCCAT
CGGAAGCTGTGGATTGGCTGTGCAGGTCGTAAATCACTGCATAATTCGTGTCGCTCAAGGCGCACTCCCG
TTCTGGATAATGTTTTTTGCGCCGACATATAAACGGTTCTGGCAAATATTCTGAAATGAGCTGTTGACAA
TTAATCATCCGGCTCGTATAATGTGTGGAATTGTGAGCGGATAACAATTTCACACAGGAAACAGACCATG
GCCGACCAGCTGACTGAGGAGCAGGTCACAGAATTCAAGGAGGCCTTCTCCCTGTTTGACAAGGATGGGG
ACGGCTGCATCACCACCCGCGAGCTGGGCACGGTCATGCGGTCCCTGGGCCAGAACCCCACGGAGGCCGA
GCTGCGGGACATGATGAGTGAGATCGACCGGGACGGCAACGGCACCGTGGACTTCCCCGAGTTCCTGGGC
ATGATGGCCAGGAAGATGAAGGACACGGACAACGAGGAGGAGATCCGCGAGGCCTTCCGCGTGTTCGACA
AGGACGGCAACGGCTTCGTCAGCGCCGCCGAGCTGCGACACGTCATGACCCGGCTGGGGGAGAAGCTGAG
TGACGAGGAGGTGGACGAGATGATCCGGGCCGCGGACACGGACGGAGACGGACAGGTGAACTACGAGGAG
TTTGTCCGTGTGCTGGTGTCCAAGTGAGGCCGGCGCCCACCATGCTCCTGGGCCCCCACGCGGCCCACAG
GGCAAGAACCCGGGGATCCTCTAGAGTCGACCTGCAGGCATGCAAGCTTGGCTGTTTTGGCGGATGAGAG
AAGATTTTCAGCCTGATACAGATTAAATCAGAACGCAGAAGCGGTCTGATAAAACAGAATTTGCCTGGCG
GCAGTAGCGCGGTGGTCCCACCTGACCCCATGCCGAACTCAGAAGTGAAACGCCGTAGCGCCGATGGTAG
TGTGGGGTCTCCCCATGCGAGAGTAGGGAACTGCCAGGCATCAAATAAAACGAAAGGCTCAGTCGAAAGA
CTGGGCCTTTCGTTTTATCTGTTGTTTGTCGGTGAACGCTCTCCTGAGTAGGACAAATCCGCCGGGAGCG
GATTTGAACGTTGCGAAGCAACGGCCCGGAGGGTGGCGGGCAGGACGCCCGCCATAAACTGCCAGGCATC
AAATTAAGCAGAAGGCCATCCTGACGGATGGCCTTTTTGCGTTTCTACAAACTCTTTTTGTTTATTTTTC
TAAATACATTCAAATATGTATCCGCTCATGAGACAATAACCCTGATAAATGCTTCAATAATATTGAAAAA
GGAAGAGTATGAGTATTCAACATTTCCGTGTCGCCCTTATTCCCTTTTTTGCGGCATTTTGCCTTCCTGT
TTTTGCTCACCCAGAAACGCTGGTGAAAGTAAAAGATGCTGAAGATCAGTTGGGTGCACGAGTGGGTTAC
ATCGAACTGGATCTCAACAGCGGTAAGATCCTTGAGAGTTTTCGCCCCGAAGAACGTTTTCCAATGATGA
GCACTTTTAAAGTTCTGCTATGTGGCGCGGTATTATCCCGTGTTGACGCCGGGCAAGAGCAACTCGGTCG
CCGCATACACTATTCTCAGAATGACTTGGTTGAGTACTCACCAGTCACAGAAAAGCATCTTACGGATGGC
ATGACAGTAAGAGAATTATGCAGTGCTGCCATAACCATGAGTGATAACACTGCGGCCAACTTACTTCTGA
CAACGATCGGAGGACCGAAGGAGCTAACCGCTTTTTTGCACAACATGGGGGATCATGTAACTCGCCTTGA
TCGTTGGGAACCGGAGCTGAATGAAGCCATACCAAACGACGAGCGTGACACCACGATGCCTGTAGCAATG
GCAACAACGTTGCGCAAACTATTAACTGGCGAACTACTTACTCTAGCTTCCCGGCAACAATTAATAGACT
GGATGGAGGCGGATAAAGTTGCAGGACCACTTCTGCGCTCGGCCCTTCCGGCTGGCTGGTTTATTGCTGA
TAAATCTGGAGCCGGTGAGCGTGGGTCTCGCGGTATCATTGCAGCACTGGGGCCAGATGGTAAGCCCTCC
CGTATCGTAGTTATCTACACGACGGGGAGTCAGGCAACTATGGATGAACGAAATAGACAGATCGCTGAGA
TAGGTGCCTCACTGATTAAGCATTGGTAACTGTCAGACCAAGTTTACTCATATATACTTTAGATTGATTT
AAAACTTCATTTTTAATTTAAAAGGATCTAGGTGAAGATCCTTTTTGATAATCTCATGACCAAAATCCCT
TAACGTGAGTTTTCGTTCCACTGAGCGTCAGACCCCGTAGAAAAGATCAAAGGATCTTCTTGAGATCCTT
TTTTTCTGCGCGTAATCTGCTGCTTGCAAACAAAAAAACCACCGCTACCAGCGGTGGTTTGTTTGCCGGA
TCAAGAGCTACCAACTCTTTTTCCGAAGGTAACTGGCTTCAGCAGAGCGCAGATACCAAATACTGTCCTT
CTAGTGTAGCCGTAGTTAGGCCACCACTTCAAGAACTCTGTAGCACCGCCTACATACCTCGCTCTGCTAA
TCCTGTTACCAGTGGCTGCTGCCAGTGGCGATAAGTCGTGTCTTACCGGGTTGGACTCAAGACGATAGTT
ACCGGATAAGGCGCAGCGGTCGGGCTGAACGGGGGGTTCGTGCACACAGCCCAGCTTGGAGCGAACGACC
TACACCGAACTGAGATACCTACAGCGTGAGCTATGAGAAAGCGCCACGCTTCCCGAAGGGAGAAAGGCGG
ACAGGTATCCGGTAAGCGGCAGGGTCGGAACAGGAGAGCGCACGAGGGAGCTTCCAGGGGGAAACGCCTG
GTATCTTTATAGTCCTGTCGGGTTTCGCCACCTCTGACTTGAGCGTCGATTTTTGTGATGCTCGTCAGGG
GGGCGGAGCCTATGGAAAAACGCCAGCAACGCGGCCTTTTTACGGTTCCTGGCCTTTTGCTGGCCTTTTG
CTCACATGTTCTTTCCTGCGTTATCCCCTGATTCTGTGGATAACCGTATTACCGCCTTTGAGTGAGCTGA
TACCGCTCGCCGCAGCCGAACGACCGAGCGCAGCGAGTCAGTGAGCGAGGAAGCGGAAGAGCGCCTGATG
CGGTATTTTCTCCTTACGCATCTGTGCGGTATTTCACACCGCATATGGTGCACTCTCAGTACAATCTGCT
CTGATGCCGCATAGTTAAGCCAGTATACACTCCGCTATCGCTACGTGACTGGGTCATGGCTGCGCCCCGA
CACCCGCCAACACCCGCTGACGCGCCCTGACGGGCTTGTCTGCTCCCGGCATCCGCTTACAGACAAGCTG
TGACCGTCTCCGGGAGCTGCATGTGTCAGAGGTTTTCACCGTCATCACCGAAACGCGCGAGGCAGCTGCG
GTAAAGCTCATCAGCGTGGTCGTGAAGCGATTCACAGATGTCTGCCTGTTCATCCGCGTCCAGCTCGTTG
AGTTTCTCCAGAAGCGTTAATGTCTGGCTTCTGATAAAGCGGGCCATGTTAAGGGCGGTTTTTTCCTGTT
TGGTCACTGATGCCTCCGTGTAAGGGGGATTTCTGTTCATGGGGGTAATGATACCGATGAAACGAGAGAG
GATGCTCACGATACGGGTTACTGATGATGAACATGCCCGGTTACTGGAACGTTGTGAGGGTAAACAACTG
GCGGTATGGATGCGGCGGGACCAGAGAAAAATCACTCAGGGTCAATGCCAGCGCTTCGTTAATACAGATG
TAGGTGTTCCACAGGGTAGCCAGCAGCATCCTGCGATGCAGATCCGGAACATAATGGTGCAGGGCGCTGA
CTTCCGCGTTTCCAGACTTTACGAAACACGGAAACCGAAGACCATTCATGTTGTTGCTCAGGTCGCAGAC
GTTTTGCAGCAGCAGTCGCTTCACGTTCGCTCGCGTATCGGTGATTCATTCTGCTAACCAGTAAGGCAAC
CCCGCCAGCCTAGCCGGGTCCTCAACGACAGGAGCACGATCATGCGCACCCGTGGCCAGGACCCAACGCT
GCCCGAGATGCGCCGCGTGCGGCTGCTGGAGATGGCGGACGCGATGGATATGTTCTGCCAAGGGTTGGTT
TGCGCATTCACAGTTCTCCGCAAGAATTGATTGGCTCCAATTCTTGGAGTGGTGAATCCGTTAGCGAGGT
GCCGCCGGCTTCCATTCAGGTCGAGGTGGCCCGGCTCCATGCACCGCGACGCAACGCGGGGAGGCAGACA
AGGTATAGGGCGGCGCCTACAATCCATGCCAACCCGTTCCATGTGCTCGCCGAGGCGGCATAAATCGCCG
TGACGATCAGCGGTCCAGTGATCGAAGTTAGGCTGGTAAGAGCCGCGAGCGATCCTTGAAGCTGTCCCTG
ATGGTCGTCATCTACCTGCCTGGACAGCATGGCCTGCAACGCGGGCATCCCGATGCCGCCGGAAGCGAGA
AGAATCATAATGGGGAAGGCCATCCAGCCTCGCGTCGCGAACGCCAGCAAGACGTAGCCCAGCGCGTCGG
CCGCCATGCCGGCGATAATGGCCTGCTTCTCGCCGAAACGTTTGGTGGCGGGACCAGTGACGAAGGCTTG
AGCGAGGGCGTGCAAGATTCCGAATACCGCAAGCGACAGGCCGATCATCGTCGCGCTCCAGCGAAAGCGG
TCCTCGCCGAAAATGACCCAGAGCGCTGCCGGCACCTGTCCTACGAGTTGCATGATAAAGAAGACAGTCA
TAAGTGCGGCGACGATAGTCATGCCCCGCGCCCACCGGAAGGAGCTGACTGGGTTGAAGGCTCTCAAGGG
CATCGGTCGACGCTCTCCCTTATGCGACTCCTGCATTAGGAAGCAGCCCAGTAGTAGGTTGAGGCCGTTG
AGCACCGCCGCCGCAAGGAATGGTGCATGCAAGGAGATGGCGCCCAACAGTCCCCCGGCCACGGGGCCTG
CCACCATACCCACGCCGAAACAAGCGCTCATGAGCCCGAAGTGGCGAGCCCGATCTTCCCCATCGGTGAT
GTCGGCGATATAGGCGCCAGCAACCGCACCTGTGGCGCCGGTGATGCCGGCCACGATGCGTCCGGCGTAG
AGGATCC
