>Addgene plasmid #47599 | pKK233-hCALML3 | addgene partial sequence | sequence record 69594 | M13-pUC-Rev
TCACAGAATTCAAGGAGGCCTTCTCCCTGTTTGACAAGGATGGGGACGGCTGCATCACCACCCGCGAGCT
GGGCACGGTCATGCGGTCCCTGGGCCAGAACCCCACGGAGGCCGAGCTGCGGGACATGATGAGTGAGATC
GACCGGGACGGCAACGGCACCGTGGACTTCCCCGAGTTCCTGGGCATGATGGCCAGGAAGATGAAGGACA
CGGACAACGAGGAGGAGATCCGCGAGGCCTTCCGCGTGTTCGACAAGGACGGCAACGGCTTCGTCAGCGC
CGCCGAGCTGCGACACGTCATGACCCGGCTGGGGGAGAAGCTGAGTGACGAGGAGGTGGACGAGATGATC
CGGGCCGCGGACACGGACGGAGACGGACAGGTGAACTACGAGGAGTTTGTCCGTGTGCTGGTGTCCAAGT
GAGGCCGGCGCCCACCATGCTCCTGGGCGCCCACGCGGCCCACAGGGCAAGAACCCGGGGATCCTCTAGA
GTCGACCTGCAGGCATGCAAGCTTGGCTGTTTTGGCGGATGAGAGAAGATTTTCAGCCTGATACAGATTA
AATCAGAACGCAGAAGCGGTCTGATAAAACAGAATTTGCCTGGCGGCAGTAGCGCGGTGGTCCCACCTGA
CCCCATGCCGAACTCAGAAGTGAAACGCCGTAGCGCCGATGGTAGTGTGGGGTCTCCCCATGCGAGAGTA
GGGAACTGCCAGGCATCAAATAAAACGAAAGGCTCAGTCGAAAGACTGGGCCTTTCGTTTTATCTGTTGT
TTGTCGGTGAACGCTCTCCTGAGTAGGACAAATCCGCCGGGAG
